Addgene plasmid #45290: pLEX_970_puro_DEST_V5_LUC
Depositing lab: William Hahn. Depositing organization: Dana-Farber Cancer Institute. Publication: Systematic interrogation of 3q26 identifies TLOC1 and SKIL as cancer drivers. Hagerstrand D, Tong A, Schumacher SE, Ilic N, Shen RR, Cheung HW, Vazquez F, Shrestha Y, Kim SY, Giacomelli AO, Rosenbluh J, Schinzel AC, Spardy NA, Barbie DA, Mermel CH, Weir BA, Garraway LA, Tamayo P, Mesirov JP, Beroukhim R, Hahn WC. Cancer Discov. 2013 Jun 13. [Epub ahead of print] 10.1158/2159-8290.CD-12-0592 PubMed 23764425.
Backbone
  Vector backbone: pLEX_970
  Vector type: Mammalian Expression, Lentiviral
  Selectable markers: Puromycin
Growth in bacteria
  Bacterial resistance: Ampicillin, 100 μg/mL
  Growth temperature: 37°C
  Growth strain: DH5alpha
  Copy number: High Copy
Gene/Insert
  Gene/Insert name: Luciferase
  Insert size (bp): 1650
  Tag / fusion protein: V5 (C terminal on backbone)
  Cloning method: Gateway Cloning
  Sequencing primers: 5′ pLEX-fwd; 3′ pLEX-rev
Terms and licenses: Academic/Nonprofit Terms; Industry Terms: Not Available to Industry
How to cite: pLEX_970_puro_DEST_V5_LUC was a gift from William Hahn (Addgene plasmid # 45290 ; http://n2t.net/addgene:45290 ; RRID:Addgene_45290)
