[The description below was written by a language model from this plasmid's Addgene catalogue record.]
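Description:
pLEX_970_puro_DEST_V5_LUC is a lentiviral mammalian expression plasmid built on the pLEX_970 backbone and carrying a luciferase open reading frame of about 1.65 kb. The insert was introduced by Gateway recombination into the destination ("DEST") version of the vector, so the coding sequence sits where the Gateway cassette was and is expected to be flanked by the residual attB-type recombination sites. The backbone supplies a C-terminal V5 epitope tag, so the luciferase is intended to be expressed as a V5 fusion detectable with anti-V5 antibodies. The record does not state which promoter drives the insert, nor the species of origin of the luciferase, and no feature table is available to confirm the individual lentiviral elements (LTRs, packaging signal and so on) that a transfer vector of this type would normally contain.

In bacteria the plasmid is maintained as a high-copy replicon under ampicillin selection. In mammalian cells, a puromycin resistance marker allows selection of transduced or transfected populations, which, together with lentiviral delivery, supports generation of stably expressing cell lines.

The associated publication describes a systematic interrogation of genes in the amplified 3q26 region for cancer driver activity, using ORF expression constructs. In that kind of setting, a luciferase clone in the same vector is commonly used as a neutral control ORF alongside candidate genes, matching them for viral transduction, selection and tag, though the record itself does not explicitly state this role. It could equally serve as a V5-tagged luciferase reporter for marking cells.
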