>Addgene plasmid #45290 | pLEX_970_puro_DEST_V5_LUC | depositor partial sequence | sequence record 63354 | LUC 5'
NNNNNNNNNNNNNNNNNNNNNNNTTGACGCNNTGGGCGGTAGGCGTGTACGGTGGGAGGTCTATATAAGC
AGAGCTCTCTGGCTAACTGTCGGGATCAACAAGTTTGTACAAAAAAGTTGGCACCATGGAAGACGCCAAA
AACATAAAGAAAGGCCCGGCGCCATTCTATCCGCTGGAAGATGGAACCGCTGGAGAGCAACTGCATAAGG
CTATGAAGAGATACGCCCTGGTTCCTGGAACAATTGCTTTTACAGATGCACATATCGAGGTGGACATCAC
TTACGCTGAGTACTTCGAAATGTCCGTTCGGTTGGCAGAAGCTATGAAACGATATGGGCTGAATACAAAT
CACAGAATCGTCGTATGCAGTGAAAACTCTCTTCAATTCTTTATGCCGGTGTTGGGCGCGTTATTTATCG
GAGTTGCAGTTGCGCCCGCGAACGACATTTATAATGAACGTGAATTGCTCAACAGTATGGGCATTTCGCA
GCCTACCGTGGTGTTCGTTTCCAAAAAGGGGTTGCAAAAAATTTTGAACGTGCAAAAAAAGCTCCCAATC
ATCCAAAAAATTATTATCATGGATTCTAAAACGGATTACCAGGGATTTCAGTCGATGTACACGTTCGTCA
CATCTCATCTACCTCCCGGTTTTAATGAATACGATTTTGTGCCAGAGTCCTTCGATAGGGACAAGACAAT
TGCACTGATCATGAACTCCTCTGGATCTACTGGTCTGCCTAAAGGTGTCGCTCTGCCTCATAGAACTGCC
TGCGTGAGATTCTCGCATGCCAGAGATCCTATTTTTGGCAATCAAATCATTCCGGATACTGCGATTTTAA
GTGTTGTTCCATTCCATCACGGTTTTGGAATGTTTACTACACTCGGATATTTGATATGTGGATTTCGAGT
CGTCTTAATGTATAGATTTGAAGAANANCTGTTTCTGAGGAGCCTTCNNNTTACNAGATTCAAAGTGCGC
TGCTGGTGCCANCCTATTCTCNTCTTCNCAAAGCACTCTGATTGANAANNCGATTTATCTANTTACACGA
AATTGNTNNNNNNNNCTCCCCNCNNNTANNNTCGGGGNNNNNNCNNNNNNNNCTNCNGNNTCAGCNNGNN
ATGNNNNNNNNNNNTNNNNAGCTATTCNGATNNNCCNANNGGGNNNNNANNNNGNCNNNNNCNNNN
