>Addgene plasmid #45290 | pLEX_970_puro_DEST_V5_LUC | addgene partial sequence | sequence record 66195 | WPRE-R 5'-CATAGCGTAAAAGGAGCAACA-3'
CAGTCAATCTTTCACAAATTTTGTAATCCAGAGGGTTGATTGTCGACTTAACGCGCCACCGGTTTAGCGC
TAGCTCATTACTACGTAGAATCGAGACCGAGGAGAGGGTTAGGGATAGGCTTACCAACCACTTTGTACAA
GAAAGTTGGCAACACGGCGATCTTTCCGCCCTTCTTGGCCTTTATGAGGATCTCTCTGATTTTTCTTGCG
TCGAGTTTTCCGGTAAGACCTTTCGGTACTTCGTCCACAAACACAACTCCTCCGCGCAACTTTTTCGCGG
TTGTTACTTGACTGGCGACGTAATCCACGATCTCTTTTTCCGTCATCGTCTTTCCGTGCTCCAAAACAAC
AACGGCGGCGGGAAGTTCACCGGCGTCATCGTCGGGAAGACCTGCGACACCTGCGTCGAAGATGTTGGGG
TGTTGGAGCAAGATGGATTCCAATTCAGCGGGAGCCACCTGATAGCCTTTGTACTTAATCAGAGACTTCA
GGCGGTCAACGATGAAGAAGTGTTCGTCTTCGTCCCAGTAAGCTATGTCTCCAGAATGTAGCCATCCATC
CTTGTCAATCAAGGCGTTGGTCGCTTCCGGATTGTTTACATAACCGGACATAATCATAGGACCTCTCACA
CACAGTTCGCCTCTTTGATTAACGCCCAGCGTTTTCCCGGTATCCAGATCCACAACCTTCGCTTCAAAAA
ATGGAACAACTTTACCGACCGCGCCCGGTTTATCATCCCCCTCGGGTGTAATCAGAATAGCTGATGTAGT
CTCAGTGAGCCCATATCCTTGCCTGATACCTGGCAGATGGAACCTCTTGGCAACCGCTTCCCCGACTTCC
TTAGAGAGGGGAGCGCCACCAGAAGCAATTTCGTGTAAATTAGATAAATCGTATTTGTCA
